Addgene plasmid #212863: pCYP30
Purpose: Expresses the Streptomyces albireticuli LRD-modifying cytochrome P450 enzyme
Depositing lab: Christopher Voigt. Depositing organization: Massachusetts Institute of Technology. Publication: Design of a redox-proficient Escherichia coli for screening terpenoids and modifying cytochrome P450s. Lin GM, Voigt CA. Nature Catalysis. 6, 1016–1029 (2023). https://doi.org/10.1038/s41929-023-01049-5.
Backbone
  Vector backbone: pCYP
  Vector type: Bacterial Expression
Growth in bacteria
  Bacterial resistance: Kanamycin, 50 μg/mL
  Growth temperature: 37°C
  Growth strain: DH5alpha
  Copy number: High Copy
Gene/Insert
  Gene/Insert name: cytochrome P450 (alt name: Uniprot ID: A0A1Z2LBZ4)
  Species: Streptomyces albireticuli
  Promoter: PcymRC
  Cloning method: Unknown
Resource information
  A portion of this plasmid was derived from a plasmid made by: codon optimized and synthesized by vendors
Terms and licenses: Academic/Nonprofit Terms; Industry Terms: Not Available to Industry
How to cite: pCYP30 was a gift from Christopher Voigt (Addgene plasmid # 212863 ; http://n2t.net/addgene:212863 ; RRID:Addgene_212863)
