[The description below was written by a language model from this plasmid's Addgene catalogue record and pLannotate feature annotations shown in this document.]
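Description:
pCYP30 is a 4.6 kb bacterial expression plasmid built on the pCYP backbone for producing a cytochrome P450 from Streptomyces albireticuli in Escherichia coli. It is selected with kanamycin through an aph(3')-Ia (KanR) cassette. The feature table identifies a complete p15A origin of replication, which is compatible with ColE1-type plasmids and so allows co-maintenance with other plasmids in the same cell. p15A is usually regarded as medium copy, whereas the catalogue entry lists the plasmid as high copy; the record does not resolve this difference. Short fragments annotated as RSF origin, bom, tet promoter and TcR appear to be backbone remnants rather than functional elements.

The P450 gene, described as codon optimized and synthesized, is driven by the PcymRC promoter. This corresponds to the two annotated CuO operators, which are binding sites for the Pseudomonas putida CymR repressor. CymR is encoded on the same plasmid downstream of a fragment of the lacIq promoter, so the construct carries its own regulator, and expression would be induced by cumate, the standard CymR ligand. A type III hammerhead ribozyme lies immediately after the operators; such elements are commonly used as self-cleaving insulators that standardize the 5' end of the transcript. The P450 coding sequence itself is not annotated, but it presumably occupies the unannotated interval between the ribozyme and the cymR cassette.

According to the record, the enzyme is an LRD-modifying P450, an abbreviation the record does not expand. The plasmid comes from work on engineering a redox-proficient E. coli for screening terpenoids and the cytochrome P450s that modify them.
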