Features (pLannotate 1.2.2; 12 found; start..end, strand, type, name):
     28..54      +  misc_feature   bom (fragment): basis of mobility region from pBR322
    153..208     -  rep_origin     RSF ori (fragment): Plasmids containing the RSF 1030 origin of replication can be propagated in E. coli cells that contain additional plasmids with compatible origins.
    296..841     -  rep_origin     p15A ori: Plasmids containing the medium-copy-number p15A origin of replication can be propagated in E. coli cells that contain a second plasmid with the ColE1 origin.
    930..1745    -  CDS            KanR: aminoglycoside phosphotransferase; aph(3')-Ia; confers resistance to kanamycin in bacteria or G418 (Geneticin®) in eukaryotes
   1922..1949    +  protein_bind   CuO: CymR-binding P2 operator sequence from the p-cmt operon of Pseudomonas putida (Mullick et al., 2006) CymR
   1980..2007    +  protein_bind   CuO: CymR-binding P2 operator sequence from the p-cmt operon of Pseudomonas putida (Mullick et al., 2006) CymR
   2011..2066    +  ncRNA          Hammerhead 3: Accession: RF00008 - Hammerhead ribozyme (type III)
   3633..3706    +  promoter       lacIq promoter (fragment): lacI (mutant); In the lacIq allele, a single base change in the promoter boosts expression of the lacI gene about 10-fold.
   3707..4315    +  CDS            cymR: CYMR_PSEPU - Experimental evidence at transcript level: Swiss-Prot protein existence level 2. Involved in the repression of the cym and cmt operons which are responsible of the p-cymene degradation. From Pseudomonas putida (Arthrobacter siderocapsulatus).
   4420..4438    -  promoter       tet promoter (fragment): E. coli promoter for tetracycline efflux protein gene
   4448..4568    +  CDS            TcR (fragment): tetracycline efflux protein; tet; confers resistance to tetracycline
   4587..11      -  rep_origin     RSF ori (fragment) (across the origin): Plasmids containing the RSF 1030 origin of replication can be propagated in E. coli cells that contain additional plasmids with compatible origins.
>Addgene plasmid #212863 | pCYP30 | addgene full sequence | sequence record 424410 | Addgene NGS Result
ACTGACTCGCTGCACGAGGCAGACCTCAGCGCTAGCGGAGTGTATACTGGCTTACTATGTTGGCACTGAT
GAGGGTGTCAGTGAAGTGCTTCATGTGGCAGGAGAAAAAAGGCTGCACCGGTGCGTCAGCAGAATATGTG
ATACAGGATATATTCCGCTTCCTCGCTCACTGACTCGCTACGCTCGGTCGTTCGACTGCGGCGAGCGGAA
ATGGCTTACGAACGGGGCGGAGATTTCCTGGAAGATGCCAGGAAGATACTTAACAGGGAAGTGAGAGGGC
CGCGGCAAAGCCGTTTTTCCATAGGCTCCGCCCCCCTGACAAGCATCACGAAATCTGACGCTCAAATCAG
TGGTGGCGAAACCCGACAGGACTATAAAGATACCAGGCGTTTCCCCCTGGCGGCTCCCTCGTGCGCTCTC
CTGTTCCTGCCTTTCGGTTTACCGGTGTCATTCCGCTGTTATGGCCGCGTTTGTCTCATTCCACGCCTGA
CACTCAGTTCCGGGTAGGCAGTTCGCTCCAAGCTGGACTGTATGCACGAACCCCCCGTTCAGTCCGACCG
CTGCGCCTTATCCGGTAACTATCGTCTTGAGTCCAACCCGGAAAGACATGCAAAAGCACCACTGGCAGCA
GCCACTGGTAATTGATTTAGAGGAGTTAGTCTTGAAGTCATGCGCCGGTTAAGGCTAAACTGAAAGGACA
AGTTTTGGTGACTGCGCTCCTCCAAGCCAGTTACCTCGGTTCAAAGAGTTGGTAGCTCAGAGAACCTTCG
AAAAACCGCCCTGCAAGGCGGTTTTTTCGTTTTCAGAGCAAGAGATTACGCGCAGACCAAAACGATCTCA
AGAAGATCATCTTATTAAGGGGTCTGACGCTCAGTGGAACGAAAAATCAATCTAAAGTATATATGAGTAA
ACTTGGTCTGACAGTTACCTTAGAAAAACTCATCGAGCATCAAATGAAACTGCAATTTATTCATATCAGG
ATTATCAATACCATATTTTTGAAAAAGCCGTTTCTGTAATGAAGGAGAAAACTCACCGAGGCAGTTCCAT
AGGATGGCAAGATCCTGGTATCGGTCTGCGATTCCGACTCGTCCAACATCAATACAACCTATTAATTTCC
CCTCGTCAAAAATAAGGTTATCAAGTGAGAAATCACCATGAGTGACGACTGAATCCGGTGAGAATGGCAA
AAGCTTATGCATTTCTTTCCAGACTTGTTCAACAGGCCAGCCATTACGCTCGTCATCAAAATCACTCGCA
TCAACCAAACCGTTATTCATTCGTGATTGCGCCTGAGCGAGACGAAATACGCGATCGCTGTTAAAAGGAC
AATTACAAACAGGAATCGAATGCAACCGGCGCAGGAACACTGCCAGCGCATCAACAATATTTTCACCTGA
ATCAGGATATTCTTCTAATACCTGGAATGCTGTTTTCCCGGGGATCGCAGTGGTGAGTAACCATGCATCA
TCAGGAGTACGGATAAAATGCTTGATGGTCGGAAGAGGCATAAATTCCGTCAGCCAGTTTAGTCTGACCA
TCTCATCTGTAACATCATTGGCAACGCTACCTTTGCCATGTTTCAGAAACAACTCTGGCGCATCGGGCTT
CCCATACAATCGATAGATTGTCGCACCTGATTGCCCGACATTATCGCGAGCCCATTTATACCCATATAAA
TCAGCATCCATGTTGGAATTTAATCGCGGCCTGGAGCAAGACGTTTCCCGTTGAATATGGCTCATAACAC
CCCTTGTATTACTGTTTATGTAAGCAGACAGTTTTATTGTTCATGATGATATATTTTTATCTTGTGCAAT
GTACATCAGAGATTTTGAGACACAACCAATTATTGAAGGCCTCCCTAACGGGGGGCCTTTTTTTGTTTCT
GGTCTCCCAAGCGCTTAACGATCGTTGGCTGAACAAACAGACAATCTGGTCTGTTTGTATTATGGAAAAT
TTTTCTGTATAATAGATTCAACAAACAGACAATCTGGTCTGTTTGTATTATCAGCGGTCAACGCATGTGC
TTTGCGTTCTGATGAGACAGTGATGTCGAAACCGCCTCTACAAATAATTTTGTTTAGCCCTTGCCAGAAG
GAGGTAAACTTCATGATGAATAGCTCCCCGTTCCCCACGCCTGCCAAAGGCCTGCCACTTCTGGGCCATC
TTGTCCCACTGTTAAGAGATCCCCTTGGTTTCCTCGCGCGTCTGCCGGCACGCGGTGACTTAGTTCAGGT
ACGCCTTGGCCCCTTACGCGCGCTCGTAGTCTGTGATCCAGATCTTACCTGCGACGTGCTGCGCGATGAT
AGAACGTTCGACAAAGGCGGCCCGGTATACGAGCGCCTTCGTGAATTTGCGGGAAACGGCTTAGCTACCT
GTCCGTATGGCGATCATCGCCGCCAGCGTAGATTACTGCAGCCGGCATTCCACCCGGCGCGCTTACCAGG
ATATGCTCGTGCGGCTGCAGCTCGCGCGGCCGAAACCACAGGCTCTTGGCAAGACGGTCAGATATTAGAT
GTTCTTGCGGTCCTGCAGGAGTTGACCGTGCGCATTACAGTCGACACTTTGTTCTCTACCACCGTGCCGC
CGGATCTGCTGACTCAGGCCTTGTCGGATCTGAACACGTTAGTGTCGGGCCTCACTGTTCGGATGGCCAC
CCCTCCTCCGATGGATCGTCTGCCGACCCTTGGGAACCGTCGCTATCATCAGGCACGTGCACGCCTGCCT
CGCCTCCTGCACCGATTAGTGTCCGAACGCCAGGCCGCCGGTACCGATCATGGTGATCTGCTGTCCATGC
TGCTGACTGCGCAAGATCCAGTTCCAGGCCCCGCGGAACAACGCCTTACTGACACCGAGGTGATCGACCA
GATTGTGACCTTCTTTCTGGGCGCTACGGAAACCGCGGCTTCGACCTTAGCCTGGGCCCTTCATCTGCTT
GGACAGCACCCTGAAACCGAACGCCGACTGCACGCTGAAGTAGACGCAGTGCTCGGTGGCAGACCGGCGA
CCCATGCCGACCTGCCCCGCTTGGAACTGACCGGTCGCATTCTGACCGAAACGCTGCGCCTGTGGCCCAG
TGCTTGGGGAGTGACGCGCACTTGCACCGCCGATACGCATTTGGATCGTTACCCTGTGCCTGCCGGTACG
ACGATTGTGTACTCGCCGTACCTGCTGCATCATCGTGCCGACTTATACCCAGACCCGGAGCGCTTCGATC
CGGATCGTTGGGCGCCTGAAAACCCCCGTCCCCCACGGCGTGAGGCATATATCCCTTTCGGCGGGGGCGC
ACGCAAATGCATTGGTGAACGTTTCGTTACGAGCGAAATGGTCTTAGCCCTGGCAACCATTGCTACCCGC
TGGCGCCTGCGACCGTTACCGGGAACGCGTGTACGCCCGACTATTGGTGGTCCCACTTTGAACCCATCAG
GCTTACGCATGTGTGCCATAGCGAGAACGACGACCGGTATTAGCTCGCCGGCAAACAGAGAAAAACCGCA
GTAATAAGGATGAGCTCTACAAATAAGCAGAGGTGGTTGTGTTGCGAAAAAAAAAAAAAAACACCCTAAC
GGGTGTTTTTTTTTTTTTGGTGTCCCCACGTGTGGCGCTGGAGACCGTCCAATGGCGGCGCGCCATCGAA
TGGTGCAAAACCTTTCGCGGTATGGCATGATAGCGCCCGGAAGAGAGTCAATTCAGGGTGGTGAATATGA
GCCCGAAACGTCGTACCCAGGCAGAACGTGCAATGGAAACCCAGGGTAAACTGATTGCAGCAGCACTGGG
TGTTCTGCGTGAAAAAGGTTATGCAGGTTTTCGTATTGCAGATGTTCCGGGTGCAGCCGGTGTTAGCCGT
GGTGCACAGAGCCATCATTTTCCGACCAAACTGGAACTGCTGCTGGCAACCTTTGAATGGCTGTATGAGC
AGATTACCGAACGTAGCCGTGCACGTCTGGCAAAACTGAAACCGGAAGATGATGTTATTCAGCAGATGCT
GGATGATGCAGCAGATTTTTTTCTGGATGATGATTTTAGCATCGGCCTGGATCTGATTGTTGCAGCAGAT
CGTGATCCGGCACTGCGTGAAGGTATTCTGCGTACCGTTGAACGTAATCGTTTTGTTGTTGAAGATATGT
GGCTGGGTGTGCTGGTGAGCCGTGGTCTGAGCCGTGATGATGCCGAAGATATTCTGTGGCTGATTTTTAA
CAGCGTTCGTGGTCTGACAGTTCGTAGCCTGTGGCAGAAAGATAAAGAACGTTTTGAACGTGTGCGTAAT
AGCACCCTGGAAATTGCACGTGAACGTTATGCAAAATTCAAACGTTGATAAGGATCCTAATTGGTAACGA
ATCAGACAATTGACGGCTCGAGGGAGTAGCATAGGGTTTGCAGAATCCCTGCTTCGTCCATTTGACAGGC
ACATTATGCATCGATGATAAGCTGTCAAACATGAGCAGATCCTCTACGCCGGACGCATCGTGGCCGGCAT
CACCGGCGCCACAGGTGCGGTTGCTGGCGCCTATATCGCCGACATCACCGATGGGGAAGATCGGGCTCGC
CACTTCGGGCTCATGAGCAAATATTTTATCTGAGGTGCTTCCTCGCTC
